>Addgene plasmid #156689 | pD649-HAsp-NCR1-Fc(DAPA)-AviTag-6xHis | addgene full sequence | sequence record 401000 | Addgene NGS Result
TTTCAATATTATTGAAGCATTTATCAGGGTTATTGTCTCATGAGCGGATACATATTTGAATGTATTTAGA
AAAATAAACAAATAGGGGTCAGTGTTACAACCAATTAACCAATTCTGAACATTATCGCGAGCCCATTTAT
ACCTGAATATGGCTCATAACACCCCTTGCTCATGACCAAAATCCCTTAACGTGAGTTACGCGCGCGTCGT
TCCACTGAGCGTCAGACCCCGTAGAAAAGATCAAAGGATCTTCTTGAGATCCTTTTTTTCTGCGCGTAAT
CTGCTGCTTGCAAACAAAAAAACCACCGCTACCAGCGGTGGTTTGTTTGCCGGATCAAGAGCTACCAACT
CTTTTTCCGAAGGTAACTGGCTTCAGCAGAGCGCAGATACCAAATACTGTTCTTCTAGTGTAGCCGTAGT
TAGCCCACCACTTCAAGAACTCTGTAGCACCGCCTACATACCTCGCTCTGCTAATCCTGTTACCAGTGGC
TGCTGCCAGTGGCGATAAGTCGTGTCTTACCGGGTTGGACTCAAGACGATAGTTACCGGATAAGGCGCAG
CGGTCGGGCTGAACGGGGGGTTCGTGCACACAGCCCAGCTTGGAGCGAACGACCTACACCGAACTGAGAT
ACCTACAGCGTGAGCTATGAGAAAGCGCCACGCTTCCCGAAGGGAGAAAGGCGGACAGGTATCCGGTAAG
CGGCAGGGTCGGAACAGGAGAGCGCACGAGGGAGCTTCCAGGGGGAAACGCCTGGTATCTTTATAGTCCT
GTCGGGTTTCGCCACCTCTGACTTGAGCGTCGATTTTTGTGATGCTCGTCAGGGGGGCGGAGCCTATGGA
AAAACGCCAGCAACGCGGCCTTTTTACGGTTCCTGGCCTTTTGCTGGCCTTTTGCTCACATGTTCTTTCC
TGCGTTATCCCCTGATTCTGTGGATAACCGTATTACCGCCTTTGAGTGAGCTGATACCGCTCGCCGCAGC
CGAACGACCGAGCGCAGCGAGTCAGTGAGCGAGGAAGCGGAAGGCGAGAGTAGGGAACTGCCAGGCATCA
AACTAAGCAGAAGGCCCCTGACGGATGGCCTTTTTGCGTTTCTACAAACTCTTTCTGTGTTGTAAAACGA
CGGCCAGTCTTAAGCTCGGGCCCCCTGGGCGGTTCTGATAACGAGTAATCGTTAATCCGCAAATAACGTA
AAAACCCGCTTCGGCGGGTTTTTTTATGGGGGGAGTTTAGGGAAAGAGCATTTGTCAGAATATTTAAGGG
CGCCTGTCACTTTGCTTGATATATGAGAATTATTTAACCTTATAAATGAGAAAAAAGCAACGCACTTTAA
ATAAGATACGTTGCTTTTTCGATTGATGAACACCTATAATTAAACTATTCATCTATTATTTATGATTTTT
TGTATATACAATATTTCTAGTTTGTTAAAGAGAATTAAGAAAATAAATCTCGAAAATAATAAAGGGAAAA
TCAGTTTTTGATATCAAAATTATACATGTCAACGATAATACAAAATATAATACAAACTATAAGATGTTAT
CAGTATTTATTATCATTTAGAATAAATTTTGTGTCGCCCTTAATTGTGAGCGGATAACAATTACGAGCTT
CATGCACAGTGGCGTTGACTCAATATTGGCCATTAGCCATATTATTCATTGGTTATATAGCATAAATCAA
TATTGGCTATTGGCCATTGCATACGTTGTATCTATATCATAATATGTACATTTATATTGGCTCATGTCCA
ATATGACCGCCATGTTGGCATTGATTATTGACTAGTTATTAATAGTAATCAATTACGGGGTCATTAGTTC
ATAGCCCATATATGGAGTTCCGCGTTACATAACTTACGGTAAATGGCCCGCCTGGCTGACCGCCCAACGA
CCCCCGCCCATTGACGTCAATAATGACGTATGTTCCCATAGTAACGCCAATAGGGACTTTCCATTGACGT
CAATGGGTGGAGTATTTACGGTAAACTGCCCACTTGGCAGTACATCAAGTGTATCATATGCCAAGTACGC
CCCCTATTGACGTCAATGACGGTAAATGGCCCGCCTGGCATTATGCCCAGTACATGACCTTATGGGACTT
TCCTACTTGGCAGTACATCTACGTATTAGTCATCGCTATTACCATGGTGATGCGGTTTTGGCAGTACATC
AATGGGCGTGGATAGCGGTTTGACTCACGGGGATTTCCAAGTCTCCACCCCATTGACGTCAATGGGAGTT
TGTTTTGGCACCAAAATCAACGGGACTTTCCAAAATGTCGTAACAACTCCGCCCCATTGACGCAAATGGG
CGGTAGGCGTGTACGGTGGGAGGTCTATATAAGCAGAGCTCGTTTAGTGAACCGTCAGATCGCCTGGAGA
CGCCATCCACGCTGTTTTGACCTCCATAGAAGACACCGGGACCGATCCAGCCTCCGCGGCCGGGAACGGT
GCATTGGAACGCGGATTCCCCGTGCCAAGAGTGACGTAAGTACCGCCTATAGAGTCTATAGGCCCACCCC
CTTGGCTTCGTTAGAACGCGGCTACAATTAATACATAACCTTATGTATCATACACATACGATTTAGGTGA
CACTATAGAATAACATCCACTTTGCCTTTCTCTCCACAGGTGTCCACTCCCAGGTCCAACTGCACCTCGG
TTCTATCGAAAACGCGCCTGCTAGCGCCACCATGAAGACCATCATTGCCCTGAGCTACATCTTCTGCCTG
GTGTTCGCTGCGGCCGCCCAACAGCAAACCCTGCCTAAGCCTTTTATCTGGGCCGAGCCTCACTTCATGG
TGCCCAAAGAAAAGCAAGTGACCATCTGCTGCCAGGGCAACTATGGCGCCGTGGAATACCAGCTGCACTT
CGAGGGAAGCCTGTTCGCCGTGGATAGACCCAAGCCTCCTGAGCGGATCAACAAAGTGAAGTTCTACATC
CCCGACATGAACAGCCGGATGGCCGGACAGTACAGCTGCATCTATAGAGTGGGCGAGCTTTGGAGCGAGC
CCAGCAATCTGCTGGATCTGGTGGTCACCGAGATGTACGACACCCCTACACTGTCTGTGCACCCCGGACC
TGAAGTGATCAGCGGCGAGAAAGTGACCTTCTACTGCAGACTGGATACCGCCACCAGCATGTTTCTGCTG
CTGAAAGAGGGCAGATCTAGCCACGTGCAGCGCGGCTATGGAAAGGTGCAGGCTGAATTTCCTCTGGGCC
CTGTGACAACAGCCCACAGAGGCACCTACAGATGCTTCGGCAGCTACAACAACCACGCTTGGAGCTTCCC
TAGCGAGCCTGTGAAACTGCTGGTCACCGGCGATATCGAGAACACCTCTCTGGCCCCTGAGGACCCTACA
TTTCCTGCCGATACCTGGGGCACCTACCTGCTGACAACTGAGACAGGCCTGCAGAAAGATCACGCCCTGT
GGGACCACACCGCTCAGAATCTGCTTAGAGGCGCGCCGGGCGGCGACAAGACCCACACCTGCCCCCCCTG
CCCAGCTCCAGAACTGCTGGGAGGGCCTTCCGTGTTCCTGTTCCCCCCCAAGCCCAAGGACACCCTGATG
ATCAGCAGGACCCCCGAGGTGACCTGCGTGGTGGTGGCCGTGTCCCACGAGGACCCAGAGGTGAAGTTCA
ACTGGTACGTGGACGGCGTGGAGGTGCACAACGCCAAGACCAAGCCCAGAGAGGAGCAGTACAACAGCAC
CTACAGGGTGGTGTCCGTGCTGACCGTGCTGCACCAGGACTGGCTGAACGGCAAAGAATACAAGTGCAAA
GTCTCCAACAAGGCCCTGGCTGCCCCAATCGAAAAGACAATCAGCAAGGCCAAGGGCCAGCCACGGGAGC
CCCAGGTGTACACCCTGCCCCCCAGCCGGGAGGAGATGACCAAGAACCAGGTGTCCCTGACCTGTCTGGT
GAAGGGCTTCTACCCCAGCGATATCGCCGTGGAGTGGGAGAGCAACGGCCAGCCCGAGAACAACTACAAG
ACCACCCCCCCAGTGCTGGACAGCGACGGCAGCTTCTTCCTGTACAGCAAGCTGACCGTGGACAAGTCCA
GGTGGCAGCAGGGCAACGTGTTCAGCTGCAGCGTGATGCACGAGGCCCTGCACAACCACTACACCCAGAA
GTCCCTGAGCCTGAGCCCCGGCGGCAGCGGTCTTAATGATATTTTCGAGGCTCAGAAGATTGAGTGGCAT
GAACACCACCACCATCACCACTAAGGCCGGCCTGTAGTCACTGGCACAACGCGTTACCCGGTAAGCCAAT
CGGGTATACACGGTCGTCATACTGCAGACAGGGTTCTTCTACTTTGCAAGATAGTCTTGAGTAGTAAAAT
AAATAGATAGAGAAAATCAGCCTCGACTGTGCCTTCTAGTTGCCAGCCATCTGTTGTTTGCCCCTCCCCC
GTGCCTTCCTTGACCCTGGAAGGTGCCACTCCCACTGTCCTTTCCTAATAAAATGAGGAAATTGCATCAC
AACACTCAACCCTATCTCGGTCTATTCTTTTGATTTATAAGGGATTTTGCCGATTTCGGCCTATTGGTTA
AAAAATGAGCTGATTTAACAAAAATTTAACGCGAATTAATTCTGTGGAATGTGTGTCAGTTAGGGTGTGG
AAAGTCCCCAGGCTCCCCAGCAGGCAGAAGTATGCAAAGCATGCATCTCAATTAGTCAGCAACCAGGTGT
GGAAAGTCCCCAGGCTCCCCAGCAGGCAGAAGTATGCAAAGCATGCATCTCAATTAGTCAGCAACCATAG
TCCCGCCCCTAACTCCGCCCATCCCGCCCCTAACTCCGCCCAGTTCCGCCCATTCTCCGCCCCATGGCTG
ACTAATTTTTTTTATTTATGCAGAGGCCGAGGCCGCCTCTGCCTCTGAGCTATTCCAGAAGTAGTGAGGA
GGCTTTTTTGGAGGCCTAGGCTTTTGCAAAAAGCTCCCGGGAGCTTGTATATCCATTTTCGGATCTGATC
AGCACGTGTTGACAATTAATCATCGGCATAGTATATCGGCATAGTATAATACGACAAGGTGAGGAACTAA
ACCATGACCGAGTACAAGCCCACGGTGCGCCTCGCCACCCGCGACGACGTCCCCAGGGCCGTACGCACCC
TCGCCGCCGCGTTCGCCGACTACCCCGCCACGCGCCACACCGTCGATCCGGACCGCCACATCGAGCGGGT
CACCGAGCTGCAAGAACTCTTCCTCACGCGCGTCGGGCTCGACATCGGCAAGGTGTGGGTCGCGGACGAC
GGCGCCGCGGTGGCGGTCTGGACCACGCCGGAGAGCGTCGAAGCGGGGGCGGTGTTCGCCGAGATCGGCC
CGCGCATGGCCGAGTTGAGCGGTTCCCGGCTGGCCGCGCAGCAACAGATGGAAGGCCTCCTGGCGCCGCA
CCGGCCCAAGGAGCCCGCGTGGTTCCTGGCCACCGTCGGCGTCTCGCCCGACCACCAGGGCAAGGGTCTG
GGCAGCGCCGTCGTGCTCCCCGGAGTGGAGGCGGCCGAGCGCGCCGGGGTGCCCGCCTTCCTGGAGACAT
CCGCGCCCCGCAACCTCCCCTTCTACGAGCGGCTCGGCTTCACCGTCACCGCCGACGTCGAGGTGCCCGA
AGGACCGCGCACCTGGTGCATGACCCGCAAGCCCGGTGCCTGACACGTGCTACGAGATTTCGATTCCACC
GCCGCCTTCTATGAAAGGTTGGGCTTCGGAATCGTTTTCCGGGACGCCGGCTGGATGATCCTCCAGCGCG
GGGATCTCATGCTGGAGTTCTTCGCCCACCCCAACTTGTTTATTGCAGCTTATAATGGTTACAAATAAAG
CAATAGCATCACAAATTTCACAAATAAAGCATTTTTTTCACTGCATTCTAGTTGTGGTTTGTCCAAACTC
ATCAATGTATCTTATCATGTCTGTATACCGTCGACCTCTAGCTAGAGCTTGGCGTAATCATGGTCATTAC
CAATGCTTAATCAGTGAGGCACCTATCTCAGCGATCTGTCTATTTCGTTCATCCATAGTTGCCTGACTCC
CCGTCGTGTAGATAACTACGATACGGGAGGGCTTACCATCTGGCCCCAGCGCTGCGATGATACCGCGAGA
ACCACGCTCACCGGCTCCGGATTTATCAGCAATAAACCAGCCAGCCGGAAGGGCCGAGCGCAGAAGTGGT
CCTGCAACTTTATCCGCCTCCATCCAGTCTATTAATTGTTGCCGGGAAGCTAGAGTAAGTAGTTCGCCAG
TTAATAGTTTGCGCAACGTTGTTGCCATCGCTACAGGCATCGTGGTGTCACGCTCGTCGTTTGGTATGGC
TTCATTCAGCTCCGGTTCCCAACGATCAAGGCGAGTTACATGATCCCCCATGTTGTGCAAAAAAGCGGTT
AGCTCCTTCGGTCCTCCGATCGTTGTCAGAAGTAAGTTGGCCGCAGTGTTATCACTCATGGTTATGGCAG
CACTGCATAATTCTCTTACTGTCATGCCATCCGTAAGATGCTTTTCTGTGACTGGTGAGTACTCAACCAA
GTCATTCTGAGAATAGTGTATGCGGCGACCGAGTTGCTCTTGCCCGGCGTCAATACGGGATAATACCGCG
CCACATAGCAGAACTTTAAAAGTGCTCATCATTGGAAAACGTTCTTCGGGGCGAAAACTCTCAAGGATCT
TACCGCTGTTGAGATCCAGTTCGATGTAACCCACTCGTGCACCCAACTGATCTTCAGCATCTTTTACTTT
CACCAGCGTTTCTGGGTGAGCAAAAACAGGAAGGCAAAATGCCGCAAAAAAGGGAATAAGGGCGACACGG
AAATGTTGAATACTCATATTCTTCCTT
Features (pLannotate 1.2.2; 21 found; start..end, strand, type, name):
    119..143     -  CDS            KanR (fragment): aminoglycoside phosphotransferase; aph(3')-Ia; confers resistance to kanamycin
    254..842     +  rep_origin     ori: high-copy-number ColE1/pMB1/pBR322/pUC origin of replication
   1067..1084    +  terminator     rrnB T2 terminator (fragment): transcription terminator T2 from the E. coli rrnB gene
   1109..1128    -  CDS            lacZα (fragment): LacZα fragment of β-galactosidase; lacZ fragment
   1584..1600    +  protein_bind   lac operator: The lac repressor binds to the lac operator to inhibit transcription in E. coli. This inhibition can be relieved by adding lactose or isopropyl-β-D-thiogalactopyranoside (IPTG). lac repressor encoded by lacI
   1843..2146    +  enhancer       CMV enhancer: human cytomegalovirus immediate early enhancer
   2147..2350    +  promoter       CMV promoter: human cytomegalovirus (CMV) immediate early promoter
   2486..2529    +  intron         CMV intron (fragment): modified intron A from human cytomegalovirus
   2581..2599    +  promoter       SP6 promoter: promoter for bacteriophage SP6 RNA polymerase
   2603..2640    +  CDS            IgH signal sequence (fragment): signal sequence from the mouse immunoglobulin heavy chain variable region
   2725..3459    +  CDS            NCR1 (fragment): NCTR1_HUMAN - Also known as LY94. Experimental evidence at protein level: Swiss-Prot protein existence level 1. Cytotoxicity-activating receptor that may contribute to the increased efficiency of activated natural killer (NK) cells to mediate tumor cell lysis. From Homo sapiens (Human).
   3475..4152    +  CDS            IGHG1 (fragment): IGHG1_HUMAN - Experimental evidence at protein level: Swiss-Prot protein existence level 1. Constant region of immunoglobulin heavy chains. Immunoglobulins, also known as antibodies, are membrane-bound or secreted glycoproteins produced by B lymphocytes. In the recognition phase of humoral immunity, the membrane-bound immunoglobulins serve as receptors which, upon binding of a specific antigen, trigger the clonal expansion and differentiation of B lymphocytes into immunoglobulins- secreting plasma cells. Secreted immunoglobulins mediate the effector phase of humoral immunity, which results in
   4367..4478    +  polyA_signal   bGH poly(A) signal: bovine growth hormone polyadenylation signal
   4479..4587    +  rep_origin     f1 ori (fragment): f1 bacteriophage origin of replication; arrow indicates direction of (+) strand synthesis
   4601..4930    +  promoter       SV40 promoter: SV40 enhancer and early promoter
   4978..5025    +  promoter       EM7 promoter: synthetic bacterial promoter&nbsp
   5044..5643    +  CDS            PuroR (fragment): puromycin N-acetyltransferase; pac from Streptomyces; confers resistance to puromycin
   5653..5778    +  CDS            ble (fragment): BLE_KLEPN - Experimental evidence at protein level: Swiss-Prot protein existence level 1. Binding protein with a strong affinity to the bleomycin family of antibiotics. Binds to CL990; an antimitotic-antibiotic compound. From Klebsiella pneumoniae.
   5773..5894    +  polyA_signal   SV40 poly(A) signal: SV40 polyadenylation signal
   5947..6807    -  CDS            AmpR: β-lactamase; bla; confers resistance to ampicillin, carbenicillin, and related antibiotics
   6810..89      -  promoter       AmpR promoter (fragment) (across the origin): bla
