[The description below was written by a language model from this plasmid's Addgene catalogue record and pLannotate feature annotations shown in this document.]
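Description:
pD649-HAsp-NCR1-Fc(DAPA)-AviTag-6xHis is a mammalian expression plasmid built on the pD649 backbone for secreted production of the extracellular domain of human NCR1 (also known as NKp46 or CD335), a cytotoxicity-activating receptor of natural killer cells. In E. coli it is maintained at high copy from a ColE1/pUC-type origin and selected with ampicillin through the β-lactamase gene. The sequenced plasmid is about 6.8 kb.

Expression is driven by the CMV immediate-early enhancer and promoter, followed by a fragment of CMV intron A. An SP6 promoter sits just upstream of the coding region and could support in vitro transcription. The open reading frame begins with a secretion signal: the plasmid name points to an HA signal peptide, although the automated annotation matched a short fragment there to a mouse IgH signal sequence. The roughly 0.7 kb NCR1 ectodomain, cloned between preserved NotI and AscI sites, is fused in frame to a human IgG1 Fc and terminated by a bGH polyadenylation signal. The Fc carries the D265A and P329A (DAPA) mutations, which are generally used to reduce Fc effector interactions. The catalogue lists a C-terminal AviTag for site-specific biotinylation and a 6xHis tag for metal-affinity purification, but neither tag is individually annotated in the feature table.

A separate SV40 promoter/EM7 cassette with a puromycin N-acetyltransferase gene and SV40 poly(A) could allow selection in mammalian cells. Short KanR, lacZα, ble and f1 ori fragments appear to be backbone remnants. The depositor notes that some plasmids in this collection may carry an IS4-like transposase upstream of the CMV promoter, though none is annotated here. The construct belongs to a collection used to make dimeric, taggable ectodomain reagents for mapping interactions among human IgSF cell-surface proteins.
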