Addgene plasmid #156689: pD649-HAsp-NCR1-Fc(DAPA)-AviTag-6xHis
Purpose: Mammalian expression of cell-surface protein extracellular domain fused to Fc(DAPA)-Avi-6xHis. Protein is secreted from cells.
Depositing lab: Chris Garcia. Depositing organization: Stanford University. Publication: A Human IgSF Cell-Surface Interactome Reveals a Complex Network of Protein-Protein Interactions. Wojtowicz WM, Vielmetter J, Fernandes RA, Siepe DH, Eastman CL, Chisholm GB, Cox S, Klock H, Anderson PW, Rue SM, Miller JJ, Glaser SM, Bragstad ML, Vance J, Lam AW, Lesley SA, Zinn K, Garcia KC. Cell. 2020 Aug 20;182(4):1027-1043.e17. doi: 10.1016/j.cell.2020.07.025. PubMed 32822567.
Backbone
  Vector backbone: pD649
  Backbone size w/o insert (bp): 6106
  Vector type: Mammalian Expression
Growth in bacteria
  Bacterial resistance: Ampicillin, 100 μg/mL
  Growth temperature: 37°C
  Growth strain: DH5alpha
  Copy number: High Copy
Gene/Insert
  Gene/Insert name: NCR1 (alt name: NCTR1)
  Species: H. sapiens (human)
  Insert size (bp): 711
  Mutation: Fc region of human IgG contains D265A and P329A mutations (DAPA)
  Entrez Gene: NCR1 (a.k.a. CD335, LY94, NK-p46, NKP46)
  Promoter: CMV/SP6
  Tag / fusion protein: Fc(DAPA)-AviTag-6xHis (C terminal on backbone)
  Cloning method: Restriction Enzyme; 5′ cloning site GCGGCCGC (not destroyed); 3′ cloning site GGCGCGCC (not destroyed)
  Sequencing primers: 5′ ATTTAGGTGACACTATAG; 3′ CACGTACCAGTTGAACTTCACC
Resource information
  A portion of this plasmid was derived from a plasmid made by: synthesis by ThermoFisher
Terms and licenses: Academic/Nonprofit Terms; Industry Terms: Not Available to Industry
Depositor comments: Some plasmids in this collection may have an IS4-like element ISVsa5 family transposase upstream of the CMV promoter.
How to cite: pD649-HAsp-NCR1-Fc(DAPA)-AviTag-6xHis was a gift from Chris Garcia (Addgene plasmid # 156689 ; http://n2t.net/addgene:156689 ; RRID:Addgene_156689)
