>Addgene plasmid #156689 | pD649-HAsp-NCR1-Fc(DAPA)-AviTag-6xHis | depositor partial sequence | sequence record 302488 | insert (extracellular domain)
CAACAGCAAACCCTGCCTAAGCCTTTTATCTGGGCCGAGCCTCACTTCATGGTGCCCAAAGAAAAGCAAG
TGACCATCTGCTGCCAGGGCAACTATGGCGCCGTGGAATACCAGCTGCACTTCGAGGGAAGCCTGTTCGC
CGTGGATAGACCCAAGCCTCCTGAGCGGATCAACAAAGTGAAGTTCTACATCCCCGACATGAACAGCCGG
ATGGCCGGACAGTACAGCTGCATCTATAGAGTGGGCGAGCTTTGGAGCGAGCCCAGCAATCTGCTGGATC
TGGTGGTCACCGAGATGTACGACACCCCTACACTGTCTGTGCACCCCGGACCTGAAGTGATCAGCGGCGA
GAAAGTGACCTTCTACTGCAGACTGGATACCGCCACCAGCATGTTTCTGCTGCTGAAAGAGGGCAGATCT
AGCCACGTGCAGCGCGGCTATGGAAAGGTGCAGGCTGAATTTCCTCTGGGCCCTGTGACAACAGCCCACA
GAGGCACCTACAGATGCTTCGGCAGCTACAACAACCACGCTTGGAGCTTCCCTAGCGAGCCTGTGAAACT
GCTGGTCACCGGCGATATCGAGAACACCTCTCTGGCCCCTGAGGACCCTACATTTCCTGCCGATACCTGG
GGCACCTACCTGCTGACAACTGAGACAGGCCTGCAGAAAGATCACGCCCTGTGGGACCACACCGCTCAGA
ATCTGCTTAGA
